Addgene plasmid #173569: Lenti-sgArhgap35#1/Cre
Purpose: Expresses a Arhgap35-targeting gRNA and Cre-recombinase
Depositing lab: Charles Swanton. Depositing organization: University College London. Publication: A functional taxonomy of tumor suppression in oncogenic KRAS-driven lung cancer. Cai H, Chew SK, Li C, Tsai MK, Andrejka L, Murray CW, Hughes NW, Shuldiner EG, Ashkin EL, Tang R, Hung KL, Chen LC, Lee SYC, Yousefi M, Lin WY, Kunder CA, Cong L, McFarland CD, Petrov DA, Swanton C, Winslow MM. Cancer Discov. 2021 Feb 19. pii: 2159-8290.CD-20-1325. doi: 10.1158/2159-8290.CD-20-1325. PubMed 33608386.
Backbone
  Vector backbone: pLL3.3
  Vector type: Lentiviral, Cre/Lox, CRISPR
Growth in bacteria
  Bacterial resistance: Ampicillin, 100 μg/mL
  Growth temperature: 37°C
  Growth strain: NEB Stable
  Copy number: High Copy
Gene/Insert
  Gene/Insert name: gRNA targeting Arhgap35
  gRNA/shRNA sequence: AGTGTGATGAGGGCGTTGAG
  Species: M. musculus (mouse)
  Entrez Gene: Grlf1 (a.k.a. 6430596G11Rik, AI841135, Arhgap35, KIAA1722, mKIAA1722, p190RhoGAP)
  Cloning method: Restriction Enzyme; 5′ cloning site unknown (unknown if destroyed); 3′ cloning site unknown (unknown if destroyed)
Terms and licenses: Academic/Nonprofit Terms; Industry Terms: Not Available to Industry
How to cite: Lenti-sgArhgap35#1/Cre was a gift from Charles Swanton (Addgene plasmid # 173569 ; http://n2t.net/addgene:173569 ; RRID:Addgene_173569)
