[The description below was written by a language model from this plasmid's Addgene catalogue record and pLannotate feature annotations shown in this document.]
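Description:
Lenti-sgArhgap35#1/Cre is a 7.7 kb HIV-1-based lentiviral transfer plasmid built on the pLL3.3 backbone that delivers a CRISPR guide RNA and Cre recombinase from a single provirus. In bacteria it is maintained through a high-copy ColE1/pUC-type origin and selected with ampicillin via the β-lactamase gene. The viral portion begins with a CMV enhancer/promoter fused to a truncated 5' LTR, an arrangement that typically drives genomic RNA transcription in packaging cells without Tat. This is followed by the Ψ packaging signal with an adjoining gag fragment, the Rev response element for nuclear export of the unspliced genome, and the cPPT/CTS, which aids nuclear import. A WPRE sits downstream of the payload to enhance transcript stability and expression. The cassette closes with a nef-region fragment and a second truncated LTR. No packaging genes are annotated beyond short gag and Rev fragments, so these functions would have to be supplied in trans.

The payload consists of two independent expression units. A human U6 RNA polymerase III promoter drives a guide targeting mouse Arhgap35 (also known as Grlf1 or p190RhoGAP), fused to the Streptococcus pyogenes Cas9 gRNA scaffold. Downstream, the mouse PGK promoter drives Cre recombinase. The vector carries no Cas9 and no annotated loxP sites, so Cre presumably acts on floxed or lox-stop-lox alleles in the transduced cell, and Cas9 must come from the host. The record does not spell out this host genotype. The associated publication concerns tumour suppressor function in oncogenic KRAS-driven lung cancer, which is consistent with using the vector to initiate Cre-dependent tumours while inactivating Arhgap35. The "#1" in the name suggests it is one of several guides against this gene.
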