Features (pLannotate 1.2.2; 21 found; start..end, strand, type, name):
     75..127     -  misc_feature   bom (fragment): basis of mobility region from pBR322
    282..661     +  enhancer       CMV enhancer: human cytomegalovirus immediate early enhancer
    662..861     +  promoter       CMV promoter: human cytomegalovirus (CMV) immediate early promoter
    879..1059    +  LTR            5' LTR (truncated): truncated 5' long terminal repeat (LTR) from HIV-1
   1106..1231    +  misc_feature   HIV-1 Ψ: packaging signal of human immunodeficiency virus type 1
   1215..1553    +  CDS            HIV-1 gag (fragment): gag protein from human immunodeficiency virus 1; gag
   1728..1961    +  misc_feature   RRE: The Rev response element (RRE) of HIV-1 allows for Rev-dependent mRNA export from the nucleus to the cytoplasm.
   2338..2438    +  CDS            Rev (fragment): human immunodeficiency virus 1 (HIV-1) Rev protein; rev; enhances nuclear export of unspliced and incompletely spliced viral mRNAs
   2488..2605    +  misc_feature   cPPT/CTS: central polypurine tract and central termination sequence of HIV-1
   2687..2927    +  promoter       U6 promoter: RNA polymerase III promoter for human U6 snRNA
   2957..3032    +  misc_RNA       gRNA scaffold: guide RNA scaffold for the Streptococcus pyogenes CRISPR/Cas9 system
   3085..3565    +  promoter       PGK promoter: mouse phosphoglycerate kinase 1 promoter
   3595..4625    +  CDS            Cre (fragment): site-specific recombinase Cre is a site-specific recombinase from bacteriophage P1. Recombination occurs at loxP sequences.
   4658..4681    +  misc_feature   MCS (fragment): pBluescript multiple cloning site
   4681..5269    +  misc_feature   WPRE: woodchuck hepatitis virus posttranscriptional regulatory element
   5270..5289    +  misc_feature   MCS (fragment): pBluescript multiple cloning site
   5291..5791    +  CDS            nef (fragment): NEF_HV1LA - Experimental evidence at protein level: Swiss-Prot protein existence level 1. Extracellular Nef protein targets CD4(+) T-lymphocytes for apoptosis by interacting with CXCR4 surface receptors. From Human immunodeficiency virus type 1 group M subtype B (isolate Lai) (HIV-1).
   5798..5978    +  LTR            5' LTR (truncated): truncated 5' long terminal repeat (LTR) from HIV-1
   6040..6628    -  rep_origin     ori: high-copy-number ColE1/pMB1/pBR322/pUC origin of replication
   6799..7659    -  CDS            AmpR: β-lactamase; bla; confers resistance to ampicillin, carbenicillin, and related antibiotics
   7660..16      -  promoter       AmpR promoter (across the origin): bla
>Addgene plasmid #173569 | Lenti-sgArhgap35#1/Cre | addgene full sequence | sequence record 359397 | Addgene NGS Result
AAATAGGGGTTCCGCGCACATTTCCCCGAAAAGTGCCACCTGACGTCGACGGATCGGGAGATCTCCCGAT
CCCCTATGGTGCACTCTCAGTACAATCTGCTCTGATGCCGCATAGTTAAGCCAGTATCTGCTCCCTGCTT
GTGTGTTGGAGGTCGCTGAGTAGTGCGCGAGCAAAATTTAAGCTACAACAAGGCAAGGCTTGACCGACAA
TTGCATGAAGAATCTGCTTAGGGTTAGGCGTTTTGCGCTGCTTCGCGATGTACGGGCCAGATATACGCGT
TGACATTGATTATTGACTAGTTATTAATAGTAATCAATTACGGGGTCATTAGTTCATAGCCCATATATGG
AGTTCCGCGTTACATAACTTACGGTAAATGGCCCGCCTGGCTGACCGCCCAACGACCCCCGCCCATTGAC
GTCAATAATGACGTATGTTCCCATAGTAACGCCAATAGGGACTTTCCATTGACGTCAATGGGTGGAGTAT
TTACGGTAAACTGCCCACTTGGCAGTACATCAAGTGTATCATATGCCAAGTACGCCCCCTATTGACGTCA
ATGACGGTAAATGGCCCGCCTGGCATTATGCCCAGTACATGACCTTATGGGACTTTCCTACTTGGCAGTA
CATCTACGTATTAGTCATCGCTATTACCATGGTGATGCGGTTTTGGCAGTACATCAATGGGCGTGGATAG
CGGTTTGACTCACGGGGATTTCCAAGTCTCCACCCCATTGACGTCAATGGGAGTTTGTTTTGGCACCAAA
ATCAACGGGACTTTCCAAAATGTCGTAACAACTCCGCCCCATTGACGCAAATGGGCGGTAGGCGTGTACG
GTGGGAGGTCTATATAAGCAGCGCGTTTTGCCTGTACTGGGTCTCTCTGGTTAGACCAGATCTGAGCCTG
GGAGCTCTCTGGCTAACTAGGGAACCCACTGCTTAAGCCTCAATAAAGCTTGCCTTGAGTGCTTCAAGTA
GTGTGTGCCCGTCTGTTGTGTGACTCTGGTAACTAGAGATCCCTCAGACCCTTTTAGTCAGTGTGGAAAA
TCTCTAGCAGTGGCGCCCGAACAGGGACTTGAAAGCGAAAGGGAAACCAGAGGAGCTCTCTCGACGCAGG
ACTCGGCTTGCTGAAGCGCGCACGGCAAGAGGCGAGGGGCGGCGACTGGTGAGTACGCCAAAAATTTTGA
CTAGCGGAGGCTAGAAGGAGAGAGATGGGTGCGAGAGCGTCAGTATTAAGCGGGGGAGAATTAGATCGCG
ATGGGAAAAAATTCGGTTAAGGCCAGGGGGAAAGAAAAAATATAAATTAAAACATATAGTATGGGCAAGC
AGGGAGCTAGAACGATTCGCAGTTAATCCTGGCCTGTTAGAAACATCAGAAGGCTGTAGACAAATACTGG
GACAGCTACAACCATCCCTTCAGACAGGATCAGAAGAACTTAGATCATTATATAATACAGTAGCAACCCT
CTATTGTGTGCATCAAAGGATAGAGATAAAAGACACCAAGGAAGCTTTAGACAAGATAGAGGAAGAGCAA
AACAAAAGTAAGACCACCGCACAGCAAGCGGCCGGCCGCTGATCTTCAGACCTGGAGGAGGAGATATGAG
GGACAATTGGAGAAGTGAATTATATAAATATAAAGTAGTAAAAATTGAACCATTAGGAGTAGCACCCACC
AAGGCAAAGAGAAGAGTGGTGCAGAGAGAAAAAAGAGCAGTGGGAATAGGAGCTTTGTTCCTTGGGTTCT
TGGGAGCAGCAGGAAGCACTATGGGCGCAGCGTCAATGACGCTGACGGTACAGGCCAGACAATTATTGTC
TGGTATAGTGCAGCAGCAGAACAATTTGCTGAGGGCTATTGAGGCGCAACAGCATCTGTTGCAACTCACA
GTCTGGGGCATCAAGCAGCTCCAGGCAAGAATCCTGGCTGTGGAAAGATACCTAAAGGATCAACAGCTCC
TGGGGATTTGGGGTTGCTCTGGAAAACTCATTTGCACCACTGCTGTGCCTTGGAATGCTAGTTGGAGTAA
TAAATCTCTGGAACAGATTTGGAATCACACGACCTGGATGGAGTGGGACAGAGAAATTAACAATTACACA
AGCTTAATACACTCCTTAATTGAAGAATCGCAAAACCAGCAAGAAAAGAATGAACAAGAATTATTGGAAT
TAGATAAATGGGCAAGTTTGTGGAATTGGTTTAACATAACAAATTGGCTGTGGTATATAAAATTATTCAT
AATGATAGTAGGAGGCTTGGTAGGTTTAAGAATAGTTTTTGCTGTACTTTCTATAGTGAATAGAGTTAGG
CAGGGATATTCACCATTATCGTTTCAGACCCACCTCCCAACCCCGAGGGGACCCGACAGGCCCGAAGGAA
TAGAAGAAGAAGGTGGAGAGAGAGACAGAGACAGATCCATTCGATTAGTGAACGGATCGGCACTGCGTGC
GCCAATTCTGCAGACAAATGGCAGTATTCATCCACAATTTTAAAAGAAAAGGGGGGATTGGGGGGTACAG
TGCAGGGGAAAGAATAGTAGACATAATAGCAACAGACATACAAACTAAAGAATTACAAAAACAAATTACA
AAAATTCAAAATTTTCGGGTTTATTACAGGGACAGCAGAGATCCAGTTTGGTTAGTACCGGGCCCGCTCT
AGCCCTGCAGGAACTGTTTAAACTGTGAGGGCCTATTTCCCATGATTCCTTCATATTTGCATATACGATA
CAAGGCTGTTAGAGAGATAATTGGAATTAATTTGACTGTAAACACAAAGATATTAGTACAAAATACGTGA
CGTAGAAAGTAATAATTTCTTGGGTAGTTTGCAGTTTTAAAATTATGTTTTAAAATGGACTATCATATGC
TTACCGTAACTTGAAAGTATTTCGATTTCTTGGCTTTATATATCTTGTGGAAAGGACCAAACACCGAGTG
TGATGAGGGCGTTGAGGTTTTAGAGCTAGAAATAGCAAGTTAAAATAAGGCTAGTCCGTTATCAACTTGA
AAAAGTGGCACCGAGTCGGTGCTTTTTTGTTTGGCGCGCCTATGGCTTAATTAACATGGCGGCCGCATTC
TACCGGGTAGGGGAGGCGCTTTTCCCAAGGCAGTCTGGAGCATGCGCTTTAGCAGCCCCGCTGGGCACTT
GGCGCTACACAAGTGGCCTCTGGCCTCGCACACATTCCACATCCACCGGTAGGCGCCAACCGGCTCCGTT
CTTTGGTGGCCCCTTCGCGCCACCTTCTACTCCTCCCCTAGTCAGGAAGTTCCCCCCCGCCCCGCAGCTC
GCGTCGTGCAGGACGTGACAAATGGAAGTAGCACGTCTCACTAGTCTCGTGCAGATGGACAGCACCGCTG
AGCAATGGAAGCGGGTAGGCCTTTGGGGCAGCGGCCAATAGCAGCTTTGCTCCTTCGCTTTCTGGGCTCA
GAGGCTGGGAAGGGGTGGGTCCGGGGGCGGGCTCAGGGGCGGGGCGGGCGCCCGAAGGTCCTCCGGAGGC
CCGGCATTCTGCACGCTTCAAAAGCGCACGTCTGCCGCGCTGTTCTCCTCTTCCTCATCTCCGGGACCCG
GGATGCCCAAGAAGAAGAGGAAGGTGTCCAATTTACTGACCGTACACCAAAATTTGCCTGCATTACCGGT
CGATGCAACGAGTGATGAGGTTCGCAAGAACCTGATGGACATGTTCAGGGATCGCCAGGCGTTTTCTGAG
CATACCTGGAAAATGCTTCTGTCCGTTTGCCGGTCGTGGGCGGCATGGTGCAAGTTGAATAACCGGAAAT
GGTTTCCCGCAGAACCTGAAGATGTTCGCGATTATCTTCTATATCTTCAGGCGCGCGGTCTGGCAGTAAA
AACTATCCAGCAACATTTGGGCCAGCTAAACATGCTTCATCGTCGGTCCGGGCTGCCACGACCAAGTGAC
AGCAATGCTGTTTCACTGGTTATGCGGCGGATCCGAAAAGAAAACGTTGATGCCGGTGAACGTGCAAAAC
AGGCTCTAGCGTTCGAACGCACTGATTTCGACCAGGTTCGTTCACTCATGGAAAATAGCGATCGCTGCCA
GGATATACGTAATCTGGCATTTCTGGGGATTGCTTATAACACCCTGTTACGTATAGCCGAAATTGCCAGG
ATCAGGGTTAAAGATATCTCACGTACTGACGGTGGGAGAATGTTAATCCATATTGGCAGAACGAAAACGC
TGGTTAGCACCGCAGGTGTAGAGAAGGCACTTAGCCTGGGGGTAACTAAACTGGTCGAGCGATGGATTTC
CGTCTCTGGTGTAGCTGATGATCCGAATAACTACCTGTTTTGCCGGGTCAGAAAAAATGGTGTTGCCGCG
CCATCTGCCACCAGCCAGCTATCAACTCGCGCCCTGGAAGGGATTTTTGAAGCAACTCATCGATTGATTT
ACGGCGCTAAGGATGACTCTGGTCAGAGATACCTGGCCTGGTCTGGACACAGTGCCCGTGTCGGAGCCGC
GCGAGATATGGCCCGCGCTGGAGTTTCAATACCGGAGATCATGCAAGCTGGTGGCTGGACCAATGTAAAT
ATTGTCATGAACTATATCCGTAACCTGGATAGTGAAACAGGGGCAATGGTGCGCCTGCTGGAAGATGGCG
ATTAGCCATGTTTAAGGGTTCCGGTTCCACTAGGTACAATTCGATATCAAGCTTATCGATAATCAACCTC
TGGATTACAAAATTTGTGAAAGATTGACTGGTATTCTTAACTATGTTGCTCCTTTTACGCTATGTGGATA
CGCTGCTTTAATGCCTTTGTATCATGCTATTGCTTCCCGTATGGCTTTCATTTTCTCCTCCTTGTATAAA
TCCTGGTTGCTGTCTCTTTATGAGGAGTTGTGGCCCGTTGTCAGGCAACGTGGCGTGGTGTGCACTGTGT
TTGCTGACGCAACCCCCACTGGTTGGGGCATTGCCACCACCTGTCAGCTCCTTTCCGGGACTTTCGCTTT
CCCCCTCCCTATTGCCACGGCGGAACTCATCGCCGCCTGCCTTGCCCGCTGCTGGACAGGGGCTCGGCTG
TTGGGCACTGACAATTCCGTGGTGTTGTCGGGGAAATCATCGTCCTTTCCTTGGCTGCTCGCCTGTGTTG
CCACCTGGATTCTGCGCGGGACGTCCTTCTGCTACGTCCCTTCGGCCCTCAATCCAGCGGACCTTCCTTC
CCGCGGCCTGCTGCCGGCTCTGCGGCCTCTTCCGCGTCTTCGCCTTCGCCCTCAGACGAGTCGGATCTCC
CTTTGGGCCGCCTCCCCGCATCGATACCGTCGACCTCGATCGAGACCTAGAAAAACATGGAGCAATCACA
AGTAGCAATACAGCAGCTACCAATGCTGATTGTGCCTGGCTAGAAGCACAAGAGGAGGAGGAGGTGGGTT
TTCCAGTCACACCTCAGGTACCTTTAAGACCAATGACTTACAAGGCAGCTGTAGATCTTAGCCACTTTTT
AAAAGAAAAGGGGGGACTGGAAGGGCTAATTCACTCCCAACGAAGACAAGATATCCTTGATCTGTGGATC
TACCACACACAAGGCTACTTCCCTGATTGGCAGAACTACACACCAGGGCCAGGGATCAGATATCCACTGA
CCTTTGGATGGTGCTACAAGCTAGTACCAGTTGAGCAAGAGAAGGTAGAAGAAGCCAATGAAGGAGAGAA
CACCCGCTTGTTACACCCTGTGAGCCTGCATGGGATGGATGACCCGGAGAGAGAAGTATTAGAGTGGAGG
TTTGACAGCCGCCTAGCATTTCATCACATGGCCCGAGAGCTGCATCCGGACTGTACTGGGTCTCTCTGGT
TAGACCAGATCTGAGCCTGGGAGCTCTCTGGCTAACTAGGGAACCCACTGCTTAAGCCTCAATAAAGCTT
GCCTTGAGTGCTTCAAGTAGTGTGTGCCCGTCTGTTGTGTGACTCTGGTAACTAGAGATCCCTCAGACCC
TTTTAGTCAGTGTGGAAAATCTCTAGCAGCATGTGAGCAAAAGGCCAGCAAAAGGCCAGGAACCGTAAAA
AGGCCGCGTTGCTGGCGTTTTTCCATAGGCTCCGCCCCCCTGACGAGCATCACAAAAATCGACGCTCAAG
TCAGAGGTGGCGAAACCCGACAGGACTATAAAGATACCAGGCGTTTCCCCCTGGAAGCTCCCTCGTGCGC
TCTCCTGTTCCGACCCTGCCGCTTACCGGATACCTGTCCGCCTTTCTCCCTTCGGGAAGCGTGGCGCTTT
CTCATAGCTCACGCTGTAGGTATCTCAGTTCGGTGTAGGTCGTTCGCTCCAAGCTGGGCTGTGTGCACGA
ACCCCCCGTTCAGCCCGACCGCTGCGCCTTATCCGGTAACTATCGTCTTGAGTCCAACCCGGTAAGACAC
GACTTATCGCCACTGGCAGCAGCCACTGGTAACAGGATTAGCAGAGCGAGGTATGTAGGCGGTGCTACAG
AGTTCTTGAAGTGGTGGCCTAACTACGGCTACACTAGAAGAACAGTATTTGGTATCTGCGCTCTGCTGAA
GCCAGTTACCTTCGGAAAAAGAGTTGGTAGCTCTTGATCCGGCAAACAAACCACCGCTGGTAGCGGTGGT
TTTTTTGTTTGCAAGCAGCAGATTACGCGCAGAAAAAAAGGATCTCAAGAAGATCCTTTGATCTTTTCTA
CGGGGTCTGACGCTCAGTGGAACGAAAACTCACGTTAAGGGATTTTGGTCATGAGATTATCAAAAAGGAT
CTTCACCTAGATCCTTTTAAATTAAAAATGAAGTTTTAAATCAATCTAAAGTATATATGAGTAAACTTGG
TCTGACAGTTACCAATGCTTAATCAGTGAGGCACCTATCTCAGCGATCTGTCTATTTCGTTCATCCATAG
TTGCCTGACTCCCCGTCGTGTAGATAACTACGATACGGGAGGGCTTACCATCTGGCCCCAGTGCTGCAAT
GATACCGCGAGACCCACGCTCACCGGCTCCAGATTTATCAGCAATAAACCAGCCAGCCGGAAGGGCCGAG
CGCAGAAGTGGTCCTGCAACTTTATCCGCCTCCATCCAGTCTATTAATTGTTGCCGGGAAGCTAGAGTAA
GTAGTTCGCCAGTTAATAGTTTGCGCAACGTTGTTGCCATTGCTACAGGCATCGTGGTGTCACGCTCGTC
GTTTGGTATGGCTTCATTCAGCTCCGGTTCCCAACGATCAAGGCGAGTTACATGATCCCCCATGTTGTGC
AAAAAAGCGGTTAGCTCCTTCGGTCCTCCGATCGTTGTCAGAAGTAAGTTGGCCGCAGTGTTATCACTCA
TGGTTATGGCAGCACTGCATAATTCTCTTACTGTCATGCCATCCGTAAGATGCTTTTCTGTGACTGGTGA
GTACTCAACCAAGTCATTCTGAGAATAGTGTATGCGGCGACCGAGTTGCTCTTGCCCGGCGTCAATACGG
GATAATACCGCGCCACATAGCAGAACTTTAAAAGTGCTCATCATTGGAAAACGTTCTTCGGGGCGAAAAC
TCTCAAGGATCTTACCGCTGTTGAGATCCAGTTCGATGTAACCCACTCGTGCACCCAACTGATCTTCAGC
ATCTTTTACTTTCACCAGCGTTTCTGGGTGAGCAAAAACAGGAAGGCAAAATGCCGCAAAAAAGGGAATA
AGGGCGACACGGAAATGTTGAATACTCATACTCTTCCTTTTTCAATATTATTGAAGCATTTATCAGGGTT
ATTGTCTCATGAGCGGATACATATTTGAATGTATTTAGAAAAATAAAC
